Addgene plasmid #27869: pUT1801-HQ858787
Depositing lab: John Gray & Erich Grotewold. Depositing organization: University of Toledo. Publication: The Maize TFome--development of a transcription factor open reading frame collection for functional genomics. Burdo B, Gray J, Goetting-Minesky MP, Wittler B, Hunt M, Li T, Velliquette D, Thomas J, Gentzel I, dos Santos Brito M, Mejia-Guerra MK, Connolly LN, Qaisi D, Li W, Casas MI, Doseff AI, Grotewold E. Plant J. 2014 Oct;80(2):356-66. doi: 10.1111/tpj.12623. Epub 2014 Aug 26. PubMed 25053252.
Backbone
  Vector backbone: pENTR/SD
  Backbone manufacturer: Invitrogen
  Backbone size w/o insert (bp): 2601
  Vector type: Entry vector
Growth in bacteria
  Bacterial resistance: Kanamycin, 50 μg/mL
  Growth temperature: 37°C
  Growth strain: DH5alpha
  Growth instructions: E. coli TOP10
  Copy number: Low Copy
Gene/Insert
  Gene/Insert name: bHLH transcription factor from DV529053
  Species: Zea mays
  Insert size (bp): 948
  GenBank ID: HQ858787
  Cloning method: Restriction Enzyme
  Sequencing primers: 5′ M13 For; 3′ M13 Rev
Terms and licenses: Academic/Nonprofit Terms; Industry Terms: Not Available to Industry
Depositor comments: This CDS was amplified using PCR from a full length cDNA template from the Maize Full-length cDNA Project (www.maizecdna.org) and the PCR product included the stop codon. The PCR product was cloned into a Gateway pENTR/SD vector. Further information on this gene may be obtained at www.grassius.org using the GenBank number. (The second half of the plasmid name is the GenBank Number for the sequence of the insert)
How to cite: pUT1801-HQ858787 was a gift from John Gray & Erich Grotewold (Addgene plasmid # 27869 ; http://n2t.net/addgene:27869 ; RRID:Addgene_27869)
