[The description below was written by a language model from this plasmid's Addgene catalogue record and pLannotate feature annotations shown in this document.]
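Description:
pUT1801-HQ858787 is a Gateway entry clone built on the Invitrogen pENTR/SD backbone, carrying a maize (Zea mays) basic helix-loop-helix (bHLH) transcription factor coding sequence of 948 bp. It belongs to the Maize TFome, a collection of transcription factor open reading frames assembled for functional genomics. The coding sequence was PCR-amplified from a full-length cDNA template and retains its native stop codon, so after transfer it can accept N-terminal but not C-terminal fusions. The plasmid is propagated in E. coli under kanamycin selection (aph(3')-Ia). It replicates from a ColE1/pUC-type origin, which the annotation calls high-copy although the catalogue entry lists the plasmid as low copy.

In the 3,549 nt depositor sequence, the insert lies between attL1 and attL2, the recombination sites that let LR Clonase move the ORF into any attR-containing destination vector for expression in plants, yeast, bacteria or other systems. Immediately downstream of attL1 is the bacteriophage T7 gene 10 ribosome binding site characteristic of the SD version of the backbone, which supports bacterial translation once the cassette sits behind a suitable promoter. The entry clone itself has no promoter oriented to drive the ORF; a T7 promoter outside attL2 points back toward the insert in antisense orientation. The annotation software labels part of the insert as a fragment of Arabidopsis BHLH121. This reflects sequence similarity to a homologous protein rather than the insert's actual origin, which the record gives as maize. The rrnB T1 and T2 terminators upstream of the cassette insulate it from read-through transcription, and the short lacI and lacZα fragments are backbone remnants. Typical uses are as a sequence-verified source of the ORF for building expression, protein interaction or DNA-binding assay constructs.
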