Features (pLannotate 1.2.2; 11 found; start..end, strand, type, name):
      1..100     +  protein_bind   attL1: mutant version of attL; recombination site for the Gateway® LR reaction LR Clonase™
    112..132     +  RBS            RBS: efficient ribosome binding site from bacteriophage T7 gene 10 (Olins and Rangwala, 1989)
    223..924     +  CDS            BHLH121 (fragment): BH121_ARATH - Also known as EN138. Experimental evidence at protein level: Swiss-Prot protein existence level 1. From Arabidopsis thaliana (Mouse-ear cress).
   1106..1205    -  protein_bind   attL2: mutant version of attL; recombination site for the Gateway® LR reaction LR Clonase™
   1223..1241    -  promoter       T7 promoter: promoter for bacteriophage T7 RNA polymerase
   1375..2184    +  CDS            KanR: aminoglycoside phosphotransferase; aph(3')-Ia; confers resistance to kanamycin in bacteria or G418 (Geneticin®) in eukaryotes
   2331..2919    +  rep_origin     ori: high-copy-number ColE1/pMB1/pBR322/pUC origin of replication
   3102..3194    +  CDS            lacI (fragment): lac repressor; lacI; The lac repressor binds to the lac operator to inhibit transcription in E. coli. This inhibition can be relieved by adding lactose or isopropyl-β-D-thiogalactopyranoside (IPTG).
   3249..3276    -  terminator     rrnB T2 terminator: transcription terminator T2 from the E. coli rrnB gene
   3408..3451    +  terminator     rrnB T1 terminator: Escherichia coli rrnB; transcription terminator T1 from the E. coli rrnB gene
   3498..3534    -  CDS            lacZα (fragment): LacZα fragment of β-galactosidase; lacZ fragment
>Addgene plasmid #27869 | pUT1801-HQ858787 | depositor full sequence | sequence record 13143 | Author sequence
CAAATAATGATTTTATTTTGACTGATAGTGACCTGTTCGTTGCAACAAATTGATGAGCAATGCTTTTTTA
TAATGCCAACTTTGTACAAAAAAGCAGGCTCCGCGGCCGCCTTGTTTAACTTTAAGAAGGAGCCCTTCAC
CATGTCTTCGTCGGGGCCTTTGCCGGCGACCGGAACCCACCACGGCAGTCAAAGGGCAGAGTGTAAATCC
CAGGGTTCCACTTCTGCACGCAAGGTACAAAAGGCTGATCGTGAGAAGATGCGAAGAGATAAATTAAACG
AGCAGTTCCAGGACTTGGGAAATGCACTTGATCCAGACCGTCCCAGGAACGATAAGGCAACTATACTTGG
TGACACAATCCAGATGCTGAAAGATTTGACTACTCAGGTGAACAAGCTGAAAGCTGAATACACGTCACTT
TCTGAAGAAGCGTGTGAGTTAACACAAGAAAAGAATGAGCTTAGAGATGAGAAAGCTTCACTGAAATCTG
AGGTTGATAATTTGAATAATCAGTATCAGCAACGAATGCGGGTGCTATACCCATGGGTTGGAATGGAGCC
TTCTGTTGTCATGGGGCCACCTCCTGCATATCCCTACCCAGTCCCAGTTCCAATACCCTCTGGTGCTGTA
CCCATGCATCCGCAGTTGCAAACATACCACTTCTTCCACAGTCAAGCTTCTGGAACCATCCAAAACACAT
GCATCCCTTACATGGCATATACACAACCCTGCCATCCTCCCACTGATCAGCCGTCTAACCAACTTAATAC
TCCAGTTGCCCATTCAAGTAGTCATAGGTCTAACTCTCCAGCTCAAGACTGTAGAAGCAAGTCATCTACA
TTGCAGCAACCAAGCTGTGGAGTGAGAAGCAGTGATGCTGGTGATATTGCTACTGATCTGGAATTGAAGA
CTCCTGGTTCTTCATGTCAATCACATGCAGAGATTGCTTACAACGATTCCTCTTCGGATTTGAAAACAAA
GAAGCATTGCATAAAGCAGATTAATGATTGCACTCTCACTGAAAGCAGTAGTTCAAGCAGATGCTCTTCC
AATGGTCCCCCAGATGTTTCTAATAGTGCTATTGATGAAAAGGGTGGGCGCGCCGACCCAGCTTTCTTGT
ACAAAGTTGGCATTATAAGAAAGCATTGCTTATCAATTTGTTGCAACGAACAGGTCACTATCAGTCAAAA
TAAAATCATTATTTGCCATCCAGCTGATATCCCCTATAGTGAGTCGTATTACATGGTCATAGCTGTTTCC
TGGCAGCTCTGGCCCGTGTCTCAAAATCTCTGATGTTACATTGCACAAGATAAAAATATATCATCATGAA
CAATAAAACTGTCTGCTTACATAAACAGTAATACAAGGGGTGTTATGAGCCATATTCAACGGGAAACGTC
GAGGCCGCGATTAAATTCCAACATGGATGCTGATTTATATGGGTATAAATGGGCTCGCGATAATGTCGGG
CAATCAGGTGCGACAATCTATCGCTTGTATGGGAAGCCCGATGCGCCAGAGTTGTTTCTGAAACATGGCA
AAGGTAGCGTTGCCAATGATGTTACAGATGAGATGGTCAGACTAAACTGGCTGACGGAATTTATGCCTCT
TCCGACCATCAAGCATTTTATCCGTACTCCTGATGATGCATGGTTACTCACCACTGCGATCCCCGGAAAA
ACAGCATTCCAGGTATTAGAAGAATATCCTGATTCAGGTGAAAATATTGTTGATGCGCTGGCAGTGTTCC
TGCGCCGGTTGCATTCGATTCCTGTTTGTAATTGTCCTTTTAACAGCGATCGCGTATTTCGTCTCGCTCA
GGCGCAATCACGAATGAATAACGGTTTGGTTGATGCGAGTGATTTTGATGACGAGCGTAATGGCTGGCCT
GTTGAACAAGTCTGGAAAGAAATGCATAAACTTTTGCCATTCTCACCGGATTCAGTCGTCACTCATGGTG
ATTTCTCACTTGATAACCTTATTTTTGACGAGGGGAAATTAATAGGTTGTATTGATGTTGGACGAGTCGG
AATCGCAGACCGATACCAGGATCTTGCCATCCTATGGAACTGCCTCGGTGAGTTTTCTCCTTCATTACAG
AAACGGCTTTTTCAAAAATATGGTATTGATAATCCTGATATGAATAAATTGCAGTTTCATTTGATGCTCG
ATGAGTTTTTCTAATCAGAATTGGTTAATTGGTTGTAACACTGGCAGAGCATTACGCTGACTTGACGGGA
CGGCGCAAGCTCATGACCAAAATCCCTTAACGTGAGTTACGCGTCGTTCCACTGAGCGTCAGACCCCGTA
GAAAAGATCAAAGGATCTTCTTGAGATCCTTTTTTTCTGCGCGTAATCTGCTGCTTGCAAACAAAAAAAC
CACCGCTACCAGCGGTGGTTTGTTTGCCGGATCAAGAGCTACCAACTCTTTTTCCGAAGGTAACTGGCTT
CAGCAGAGCGCAGATACCAAATACTGTCCTTCTAGTGTAGCCGTAGTTAGGCCACCACTTCAAGAACTCT
GTAGCACCGCCTACATACCTCGCTCTGCTAATCCTGTTACCAGTGGCTGCTGCCAGTGGCGATAAGTCGT
GTCTTACCGGGTTGGACTCAAGACGATAGTTACCGGATAAGGCGCAGCGGTCGGGCTGAACGGGGGGTTC
GTGCACACAGCCCAGCTTGGAGCGAACGACCTACACCGAACTGAGATACCTACAGCGTGAGCATTGAGAA
AGCGCCACGCTTCCCGAAGGGAGAAAGGCGGACAGGTATCCGGTAAGCGGCAGGGTCGGAACAGGAGAGC
GCACGAGGGAGCTTCCAGGGGGAAACGCCTGGTATCTTTATAGTCCTGTCGGGTTTCGCCACCTCTGACT
TGAGCGTCGATTTTTGTGATGCTCGTCAGGGGGGCGGAGCCTATGGAAAAACGCCAGCAACGCGGCCTTT
TTACGGTTCCTGGCCTTTTGCTGGCCTTTTGCTCACATGTTCTTTCCTGCGTTATCCCCTGATTCTGTGG
ATAACCGTATTACCGCCTTTGAGTGAGCTGATACCGCTCGCCGCAGCCGAACGACCGAGCGCAGCGAGTC
AGTGAGCGAGGAAGCGGAAGAGCGCCCAATACGCAAACCGCCTCTCCCCGCGCGTTGGCCGATTCATTAA
TGCAGCTGGCACGACAGGTTTCCCGACTGGAAAGCGGGCAGTGAGCGCAACGCAATTAATACGCGTACCG
CTAGCCAGGAAGAGTTTGTAGAAACGCAAAAAGGCCATCCGTCAGGATGGCCTTCTGCTTAGTTTGATGC
CTGGCAGTTTATGGCGGGCGTCCTGCCCGCCACCCTCCGGGCCGTTGCTTCACAACGTTCAAATCCGCTC
CCGGCGGATTTGTCCTACTCAGGAGAGCGTTCACCGACAAACAACAGATAAAACGAAAGGCCCAGTCTTC
CGACTGAGCCTTTCGTTTTATTTGATGCCTGGCAGTTCCCTACTCTCGCGTTAACGCTAGCATGGATGTT
TTCCCAGTCACGACGTTGTAAAACGACGGCCAGTCTTAAGCTCGGGCCC
