>Addgene plasmid #27869 | pUT1801-HQ858787 | addgene partial sequence | sequence record 34159 | 27869 with M13pUC-fwd
ATGATTTTATTTTGACTGATAGTGACCTGTTCGTTGCAACAAATTGATGAGCAATGCTTTTTTATAATGC
CAACTTTGTACAAAAAAGCAGGCTCCGCGGCCGCCTTGTTTAACTTTAAGAAGGAGCCCTTCACCATGTC
TTCGTCGGGGCCTTTGCCGGCGACCGGAACCCACCACGGCAGTCAAAGGGCAGAGTGTAAATCCCAGGGT
TCCACTTCTGCACGCAAGGTACAAAAGGCTGATCGTGAGAAGATGCGAAGAGATAAATTAAACGAGCAGT
TCCAGGACTTGGGAAATGCACTTGATCCAGACCGTCCCAGGAACGATAAGGCAACTATACTTGGTGACAC
AATCCAGATGCTGAAAGATTTGACTACTCAGGTGAACAAGCTGAAAGCTGAATACACGTCACTTTCTGAA
GAAGCGTGTGAGTTAACACAAGAAAAGAATGAGCTTAGAGATGAGAAAGCTTCACTGAAATCTGAGGTTG
ATAATTTGAATAATCAGTATCAGCAACGAATGCGGGTGCTATACCCATGGGTTGGAATGGAGCCTTCTGT
TGTCATGGGGCCACCTCCTGCATATCCCTACCCAGTCCCAGTTCCAATACCCTCTGGTGCTGTACCCATG
CATCCGCAGTTGCAAACATACCACTTCTTCCACAGTCAAGCTTCTGGAACCATCCAAAACACATGCATCC
CTTACATGGCATATACACAACCCTGCCATCCTCCCACTGATCAGCCGTCTAACCAACTTAATACTCCAGT
TGCCCATTCAAGTAGTCATAGGTCTAACTCTCCAGCTCAAGACTGTAGAAGCAAGTCATCTACATTGCAG
CA
